>Addgene plasmid #69044 | pLKO-RFP-IKZF3-sh3 | addgene full sequence | sequence record 194632 | Addgene NGS Result
TTTTTACGGTTCCTGGCCTTTTGCTGGCCTTTTGCTCACATGTTCTTTCCTGCGTTATCCCCTGATTCTG
TGGATAACCGTATTACCGCCTTTGAGTGAGCTGATACCGCTCGCCGCAGCCGAACGACCGAGCGCAGCGA
GTCAGTGAGCGAGGAAGCGGAAGAGCGCCCAATACGCAAACCGCCTCTCCCCGCGCGTTGGCCGATTCAT
TAATGCAGCTGGCACGACAGGTTTCCCGACTGGAAAGCGGGCAGTGAGCGCAACGCAATTAATGTGAGTT
AGCTCACTCATTAGGCACCCCAGGCTTTACACTTTATGCTTCCGGCTCGTATGTTGTGTGGAATTGTGAG
CGGATAACAATTTCACACAGGAAACAGCTATGACCATGATTACGCCAAGCGCGCAATTAACCCTCACTAA
AGGGAACAAAAGCTGGAGCTGCAAGCTTAATGTAGTCTTATGCAATACTCTTGTAGTCTTGCAACATGGT
AACGATGAGTTAGCAACATGCCTTACAAGGAGAGAAAAAGCACCGTGCATGCCGATTGGTGGAAGTAAGG
TGGTACGATCGTGCCTTATTAGGAAGGCAACAGACGGGTCTGACATGGATTGGACGAACCACTGAATTGC
CGCATTGCAGAGATATTGTATTTAAGTGCCTAGCTCGATACATAAACGGGTCTCTCTGGTTAGACCAGAT
CTGAGCCTGGGAGCTCTCTGGCTAACTAGGGAACCCACTGCTTAAGCCTCAATAAAGCTTGCCTTGAGTG
CTTCAAGTAGTGTGTGCCCGTCTGTTGTGTGACTCTGGTAACTAGAGATCCCTCAGACCCTTTTAGTCAG
TGTGGAAAATCTCTAGCAGTGGCGCCCGAACAGGGACTTGAAAGCGAAAGGGAAACCAGAGGAGCTCTCT
CGACGCAGGACTCGGCTTGCTGAAGCGCGCACGGCAAGAGGCGAGGGGCGGCGACTGGTGAGTACGCCAA
AAATTTTGACTAGCGGAGGCTAGAAGGAGAGAGATGGGTGCGAGAGCGTCAGTATTAAGCGGGGGAGAAT
TAGATCGCGATGGGAAAAAATTCGGTTAAGGCCAGGGGGAAAGAAAAAATATAAATTAAAACATATAGTA
TGGGCAAGCAGGGAGCTAGAACGATTCGCAGTTAATCCTGGCCTGTTAGAAACATCAGAAGGCTGTAGAC
AAATACTGGGACAGCTACAACCATCCCTTCAGACAGGATCAGAAGAACTTAGATCATTATATAATACAGT
AGCAACCCTCTATTGTGTGCATCAAAGGATAGAGATAAAAGACACCAAGGAAGCTTTAGACAAGATAGAG
GAAGAGCAAAACAAAAGTAAGACCACCGCACAGCAAGCGGCCGCTGATCTTCAGACCTGGAGGAGGAGAT
ATGAGGGACAATTGGAGAAGTGAATTATATAAATATAAAGTAGTAAAAATTGAACCATTAGGAGTAGCAC
CCACCAAGGCAAAGAGAAGAGTGGTGCAGAGAGAAAAAAGAGCAGTGGGAATAGGAGCTTTGTTCCTTGG
GTTCTTGGGAGCAGCAGGAAGCACTATGGGCGCAGCGTCAATGACGCTGACGGTACAGGCCAGACAATTA
TTGTCTGGTATAGTGCAGCAGCAGAACAATTTGCTGAGGGCTATTGAGGCGCAACAGCATCTGTTGCAAC
TCACAGTCTGGGGCATCAAGCAGCTCCAGGCAAGAATCCTGGCTGTGGAAAGATACCTAAAGGATCAACA
GCTCCTGGGGATTTGGGGTTGCTCTGGAAAACTCATTTGCACCACTGCTGTGCCTTGGAATGCTAGTTGG
AGTAATAAATCTCTGGAACAGATTTGGAATCACACGACCTGGATGGAGTGGGACAGAGAAATTAACAATT
ACACAAGCTTAATACACTCCTTAATTGAAGAATCGCAAAACCAGCAAGAAAAGAATGAACAAGAATTATT
GGAATTAGATAAATGGGCAAGTTTGTGGAATTGGTTTAACATAACAAATTGGCTGTGGTATATAAAATTA
TTCATAATGATAGTAGGAGGCTTGGTAGGTTTAAGAATAGTTTTTGCTGTACTTTCTATAGTGAATAGAG
TTAGGCAGGGATATTCACCATTATCGTTTCAGACCCACCTCCCAACCCCGAGGGGACCCAGAGAGGGCCT
ATTTCCCATGATTCCTTCATATTTGCATATACGATACAAGGCTGTTAGAGAGATAATTAGAATTAATTTG
ACTGTAAACACAAAGATATTAGTACAAAATACGTGACGTAGAAAGTAATAATTTCTTGGGTAGTTTGCAG
TTTTAAAATTATGTTTTAAAATGGACTATCATATGCTTACCGTAACTTGAAAGTATTTCGATTTCTTGGC
TTTATATATCTTGTGGAAAGGACGAGGTACCGGGACAGTCTAAGAGTAAGTAAACTCGAGTTTACTTACT
CTTAGACTGTCTTTTTGAATTCTAGATCTTGAGACAAATGGCAGTATTCATCCACAATTTTAAAAGAAAA
GGGGGGATTGGGGGGTACAGTGCAGGGGAAAGAATAGTAGACATAATAGCAACAGACATACAAACTAAAG
AATTACAAAAACAAATTACAAAAATTCAAAATTTTCGGGTTTATTACAGGGACAGCAGAGATCCACTTTG
GCGCCGGCTCGAGGGGGCCCGGGTTGCGCCTTTTCCAAGGCAGCCCTGGGTTTGCGCAGGGACGCGGCTG
CTCTGGGCGTGGTTCCGGGAAACGCAGCGGCGCCGACCCTGGGTCTCGCACATTCTTCACGTCCGTTCGC
AGCGTCACCCGGATCTTCGCCGCTACCCTTGTGGGCCCCCCGGCGACGCTTCCTGCTCCGCCCCTAAGTC
GGGAAGGTTCCTTGCGGTTCGCGGCGTGCCGGACGTGACAAACGGAAGCCGCACGTCTCACTAGTACCCT
CGCAGACGGACAGCGCCAGGGAGCAATGGCAGCGCGCCGACCGCGATGGGCTGTGGCCAATAGCGGCTGC
TCAGCAGGGCGCGCCGAGAGCAGCGGCCGGGAAGGGGCGGTGCGGGAGGCGGGGTGTGGGGCGGTAGTGT
GGGCCCTGTTCCTGCCCGCGCGGTGTTCCGCATTCTGCAAGCCTCCGGAGCGCACGTCGGCAGTCGGCTC
CCTCGTTGACCGAATCACCGACCTCTCTCCCCAGGGGGATCCGCTAGCATGAGCGAGCTGATCAAGGAGA
ACATGCACATGAAGCTGTACATGGAGGGCACCGTGAACAACCACCACTTCAAGTGCACATCCGAGGGCGA
AGGCAAGCCCTACGAGGGCACCCAGACCATGAAGATCAAGGTGGTCGAGGGCGGCCCTCTCCCCTTCGCC
TTCGACATCCTGGCTACCAGCTTCATGTACGGCAGCAAAGCCTTCATCAACCACACCCAGGGCATCCCCG
ACTTCTTTAAGCAGTCCTTCCCTGAGGGCTTCACATGGGAGAGAATCACCACATACGAAGACGGGGGCGT
GCTGACCGCTACCCAGGACACCAGCTTCCAGAACGGCTGCATCATCTACAACGTCAAGATCAACGGGGTG
AACTTCCCATCCAACGGCCCTGTGATGCAGAAGAAAACACGCGGCTGGGAGGCCAACACCGAGATGCTGT
ACCCCGCTGACGGCGGCCTGAGAGGCCACAGCCAGATGGCCCTGAAGCTCGTGGGCGGGGGCTACCTGCA
CTGCTCCTTCAAGACCACATACAGATCCAAGAAACCCGCTAAGAACCTCAAGATGCCCGGCTTCCACTTC
GTGGACCACAGACTGGAAAGAATCAAGGAGGCCGACAAAGAGACCTACGTCGAGCAGCACGAGATGGCTG
TGGCCAAGTACTGCGACCTCCCTAGCAAACTGGGGCACAGATAAACGCGTTAAGTCGACAATCAACCTCT
GGATTACAAAATTTGTGAAAGATTGACTGGTATTCTTAACTATGTTGCTCCTTTTACGCTATGTGGATAC
GCTGCTTTAATGCCTTTGTATCATGCTATTGCTTCCCGTATGGCTTTCATTTTCTCCTCCTTGTATAAAT
CCTGGTTGCTGTCTCTTTATGAGGAGTTGTGGCCCGTTGTCAGGCAACGTGGCGTGGTGTGCACTGTGTT
TGCTGACGCAACCCCCACTGGTTGGGGCATTGCCACCACCTGTCAGCTCCTTTCCGGGACTTTCGCTTTC
CCCCTCCCTATTGCCACGGCGGAACTCATCGCCGCCTGCCTTGCCCGCTGCTGGACAGGGGCTCGGCTGT
TGGGCACTGACAATTCCGTGGTGTTGTCGGGGAAATCATCGTCCTTTCCTTGGCTGCTCGCCTGTGTTGC
CACCTGGATTCTGCGCGGGACGTCCTTCTGCTACGTCCCTTCGGCCCTCAATCCAGCGGACCTTCCTTCC
CGCGGCCTGCTGCCGGCTCTGCGGCCTCTTCCGCGTCTTCGCCTTCGCCCTCAGACGAGTCGGATCTCCC
TTTGGGCCGCCTCCCCGCGTCGACTTTAAGACCAATGACTTACAAGGCAGCTGTAGATCTTAGCCACTTT
TTAAAAGAAAAGGGGGGACTGGAAGGGCTAATTCACTCCCAACGAAGACAAGATCTGCTTTTTGCTTGTA
CTGGGTCTCTCTGGTTAGACCAGATCTGAGCCTGGGAGCTCTCTGGCTAACTAGGGAACCCACTGCTTAA
GCCTCAATAAAGCTTGCCTTGAGTGCTTCAAGTAGTGTGTGCCCGTCTGTTGTGTGACTCTGGTAACTAG
AGATCCCTCAGACCCTTTTAGTCAGTGTGGAAAATCTCTAGCAGTACGTATAGTAGTTCATGTCATCTTA
TTATTCAGTATTTATAACTTGCAAAGAAATGAATATCAGAGAGTGAGAGGAACTTGTTTATTGCAGCTTA
TAATGGTTACAAATAAAGCAATAGCATCACAAATTTCACAAATAAAGCATTTTTTTCACTGCATTCTAGT
TGTGGTTTGTCCAAACTCATCAATGTATCTTATCATGTCTGGCTCTAGCTATCCCGCCCCTAACTCCGCC
CATCCCGCCCCTAACTCCGCCCAGTTCCGCCCATTCTCCGCCCCATGGCTGACTAATTTTTTTTATTTAT
GCAGAGGCCGAGGCCGCCTCGGCCTCTGAGCTATTCCAGAAGTAGTGAGGAGGCTTTTTTGGAGGCCTAG
GGACGTACCCAATTCGCCCTATAGTGAGTCGTATTACGCGCGCTCACTGGCCGTCGTTTTACAACGTCGT
GACTGGGAAAACCCTGGCGTTACCCAACTTAATCGCCTTGCAGCACATCCCCCTTTCGCCAGCTGGCGTA
ATAGCGAAGAGGCCCGCACCGATCGCCCTTCCCAACAGTTGCGCAGCCTGAATGGCGAATGGG
[124 nt withheld, positions 5384-5507]
C
[91 nt withheld, positions 5509-5599]
A
[49 nt withheld, positions 5601-5649]
CCTTTGACGTTGGAGTCCACGTTCTTT
[37 nt withheld, positions 5677-5713]
ACCCTATCTCGGTCTATTCTTTTGATTTATAAGGGATTTTGCCGATTTCGGCCTATTGGTTAAAAAATGA
GCTGATTTAACAAAAATTTAACGCGAATTTTAACAAAATATTAACGCTTACAATTTAGGTGGCACTTTTC
GGGGAAATGTGCGCGGAACCCCTATTTGTTTATTTTTCTAAATACATTCAAATATGTATCCGCTCATGAG
ACAATAACCCTGATAAATGCTTCAATAATATTGAAAAAGGAAGAGTATGAGTATTCAACATTTCCGTGTC
GCCCTTATTCCCTTTTTTGCGGCATTTTGCCTTCCTGTTTTTGCTCACCCAGAAACGCTGGTGAAAGTAA
AAGATGCTGAAGATCAGTTGGGTGCACGAGTGGGTTACATCGAACTGGATCTCAACAGCGGTAAGATCCT
TGAGAGTTTTCGCCCCGAAGAACGTTTTCCAATGATGAGCACTTTTAAAGTTCTGCTATGTGGCGCGGTA
TTATCCCGTATTGACGCCGGGCAAGAGCAACTCGGTCGCCGCATACACTATTCTCAGAATGACTTGGTTG
AGTACTCACCAGTCACAGAAAAGCATCTTACGGATGGCATGACAGTAAGAGAATTATGCAGTGCTGCCAT
AACCATGAGTGATAACACTGCGGCCAACTTACTTCTGACAACGATCGGAGGACCGAAGGAGCTAACCGCT
TTTTTGCACAACATGGGGGATCATGTAACTCGCCTTGATCGTTGGGAACCGGAGCTGAATGAAGCCATAC
CAAACGACGAGCGTGACACCACGATGCCTGTAGCAATGGCAACAACGTTGCGCAAACTATTAACTGGCGA
ACTACTTACTCTAGCTTCCCGGCAACAATTAATAGACTGGATGGAGGCGGATAAAGTTGCAGGACCACTT
CTGCGCTCGGCCCTTCCGGCTGGCTGGTTTATTGCTGATAAATCTGGAGCCGGTGAGCGTGGGTCTCGCG
GTATCATTGCAGCACTGGGGCCAGATGGTAAGCCCTCCCGTATCGTAGTTATCTACACGACGGGGAGTCA
GGCAACTATGGATGAACGAAATAGACAGATCGCTGAGATAGGTGCCTCACTGATTAAGCATTGGTAACTG
TCAGACCAAGTTTACTCATATATACTTTAGATTGATTTAAAACTTCATTTTTAATTTAAAAGGATCTAGG
TGAAGATCCTTTTTGATAATCTCATGACCAAAATCCCTTAACGTGAGTTTTCGTTCCACTGAGCGTCAGA
CCCCGTAGAAAAGATCAAAGGATCTTCTTGAGATCCTTTTTTTCTGCGCGTAATCTGCTGCTTGCAAACA
AAAAAACCACCGCTACCAGCGGTGGTTTGTTTGCCGGATCAAGAGCTACCAACTCTTTTTCCGAAGGTAA
CTGGCTTCAGCAGAGCGCAGATACCAAATACTGTTCTTCTAGTGTAGCCGTAGTTAGGCCACCACTTCAA
GAACTCTGTAGCACCGCCTACATACCTCGCTCTGCTAATCCTGTTACCAGTGGCTGCTGCCAGTGGCGAT
AAGTCGTGTCTTACCGGGTTGGACTCAAGACGATAGTTACCGGATAAGGCGCAGCGGTCGGGCTGAACGG
GGGGTTCGTGCACACAGCCCAGCTTGGAGCGAACGACCTACACCGAACTGAGATACCTACAGCGTGAGCT
ATGAGAAAGCGCCACGCTTCCCGAAGGGAGAAAGGCGGACAGGTATCCGGTAAGCGGCAGGGTCGGAACA
GGAGAGCGCACGAGGGAGCTTCCAGGGGGAAACGCCTGGTATCTTTATAGTCCTGTCGGGTTTCGCCACC
TCTGACTTGAGCGTCGATTTTTGTGATGCTCGTCAGGGGGGCGGAGCCTATGGAAAAACGCCAGCAACGC
GGCC
Features (pLannotate 1.2.2; 27 found; start..end, strand, type, name):
     30..163     +  rep_origin     RSF ori (fragment): Plasmids containing the RSF 1030 origin of replication can be propagated in E. coli cells that contain additional plasmids with compatible origins.
    165..257     +  CDS            lacI (fragment): lac repressor; lacI; The lac repressor binds to the lac operator to inhibit transcription in E. coli. This inhibition can be relieved by adding lactose or isopropyl-β-D-thiogalactopyranoside (IPTG).
    270..291     +  protein_bind   CAP binding site: CAP binding activates transcription in the presence of cAMP. E. coli catabolite activator protein
    306..336     +  promoter       lac promoter: promoter for the E. coli lac operon
    344..360     +  protein_bind   lac operator: The lac repressor binds to the lac operator to inhibit transcription in E. coli. This inhibition can be relieved by adding lactose or isopropyl-β-D-thiogalactopyranoside (IPTG). lac repressor encoded by lacI
    405..423     +  promoter       T3 promoter: promoter for bacteriophage T3 RNA polymerase
    451..677     +  promoter       RSV promoter: Rous sarcoma virus enhancer/promoter
    678..858     +  LTR            5' LTR (truncated): truncated 5' long terminal repeat (LTR) from HIV-1
    905..1030    +  misc_feature   HIV-1 Ψ: packaging signal of human immunodeficiency virus type 1
   1014..1377    +  CDS            HIV-1 gag (fragment): gag protein from human immunodeficiency virus 1; gag
   1523..1756    +  misc_feature   RRE: The Rev response element (RRE) of HIV-1 allows for Rev-dependent mRNA export from the nucleus to the cytoplasm.
   2133..2159    +  CDS            Rev (fragment): human immunodeficiency virus 1 (HIV-1) Rev protein; rev; enhances nuclear export of unspliced and incompletely spliced viral mRNAs
   2163..2403    +  promoter       U6 promoter: RNA polymerase III promoter for human U6 snRNA
   2508..2625    +  misc_feature   cPPT/CTS: central polypurine tract and central termination sequence of HIV-1
   2684..3184    +  promoter       hPGK promoter: human phosphoglycerate kinase 1 promoter
   3199..3891    +  CDS            TurboRFP: TurboRFP is a basic (constitutively fluorescent) orange fluorescent protein published in 2007, derived from Entacmaea quadricolor. It has low acid sensitivity.
   3910..4498    +  misc_feature   WPRE: woodchuck hepatitis virus posttranscriptional regulatory element
   4549..4568    +  misc_feature   cPPT/CTS (fragment): central polypurine tract and central termination sequence of HIV-1
   4570..4803    +  LTR            3' LTR (ΔU3): self-inactivating 3' long terminal repeat (LTR) from HIV-1
   4881..5002    +  polyA_signal   SV40 poly(A) signal: SV40 polyadenylation signal
   5042..5177    +  rep_origin     SV40 ori: SV40 origin of replication
   5198..5216    -  promoter       T7 promoter: promoter for bacteriophage T7 RNA polymerase
   5224..5379    +  CDS            lacZα (fragment): LacZα fragment of β-galactosidase; lacZ fragment
   5384..5812    +  rep_origin     f1 ori (sequence partly withheld): f1 bacteriophage origin of replication; arrow indicates direction of (+) strand synthesis
   5865..5969    +  promoter       AmpR promoter: bla
   5970..6830    +  CDS            AmpR: β-lactamase; bla; confers resistance to ampicillin, carbenicillin, and related antibiotics
   7001..7589    +  rep_origin     ori: high-copy-number ColE1/pMB1/pBR322/pUC origin of replication
