[The description below was written by a language model from this plasmid's Addgene catalogue record and pLannotate feature annotations shown in this document.]
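Description:
pLKO-RFP-IKZF3-sh3 is a third-generation, self-inactivating lentiviral RNAi vector built on the pLKO-RFP backbone. It carries a short hairpin RNA directed against human IKZF3, also known as Aiolos, an Ikaros family zinc finger transcription factor. The plasmid is propagated in E. coli through a high-copy ColE1/pUC-type origin and selected with ampicillin via the β-lactamase gene. The annotated sequence also shows an f1 origin, an SV40 origin and short remnants of earlier cloning vectors (fragments of lacZα and lacI, the lac promoter/operator, and T3 and T7 promoters), none of which contribute to the lentiviral payload. The record lists a recombination-deficient strain for growth, which is usual for plasmids that carry repeated LTR sequences.

The viral genome is transcribed in packaging cells from a chimeric RSV promoter fused to a truncated HIV-1 5' LTR, which makes transcription Tat-independent. It contains the Ψ packaging signal with a partial gag sequence, the Rev response element for nuclear export of the full-length RNA, and a cPPT/CTS. It ends in a ΔU3 3' LTR followed by an SV40 polyadenylation signal, so the integrated provirus lacks LTR promoter activity. Two expression units lie between the LTRs. The human U6 RNA polymerase III promoter drives the IKZF3 hairpin. The hairpin itself is not annotated in the feature table but would sit just downstream of U6. A human PGK promoter drives TurboRFP, stabilised by a WPRE. The fluorescent reporter takes the place of a drug-resistance marker, so transduced cells can be identified or sorted by fluorescence. The construct is used for stable knockdown of IKZF3 in mammalian cells, and the associated publication concerns lenalidomide- and cereblon-dependent degradation of Ikaros proteins in myeloma.
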