Addgene plasmid #69044: pLKO-RFP-IKZF3-sh3
Purpose: 3rd generation lentiviral vector expressing IKZF3 shRNA
Depositing lab: William Kaelin. Depositing organization: Dana-Farber Cancer Institute. Publication: The myeloma drug lenalidomide promotes the cereblon-dependent destruction of Ikaros proteins. Lu G, Middleton RE, Sun H, Naniong M, Ott CJ, Mitsiades CS, Wong KK, Bradner JE, Kaelin WG Jr. Science. 2014 Jan 17;343(6168):305-9. doi: 10.1126/science.1244917. Epub 2013 Nov 29. PubMed 24292623.
Backbone
  Vector backbone: pLKO-RFP
  Backbone manufacturer: Dr. Julie Losman
  Vector type: Mammalian Expression, Lentiviral, RNAi
Growth in bacteria
  Bacterial resistance: Ampicillin, 100 μg/mL
  Growth temperature: 37°C
  Growth strain: Stbl3
  Copy number: Unknown
Gene/Insert
  Gene/Insert name: IKZF3 (alt name: IKAROS family zinc finger 3)
  gRNA/shRNA sequence: GACAGTCTAAGAGTAAGTAAA
  Species: H. sapiens (human)
  Entrez Gene: IKZF3 (a.k.a. AIO, AIOLOS, IMD84, ZNFN1A3)
  Promoter: U6
  Cloning method: Unknown
  Sequencing primers: 5′ LKO.1 5'
Terms and licenses: Academic/Nonprofit Terms; Industry Terms: Not Available to Industry
How to cite: pLKO-RFP-IKZF3-sh3 was a gift from William Kaelin (Addgene plasmid # 69044 ; http://n2t.net/addgene:69044 ; RRID:Addgene_69044)
